Addgene plasmid #197569: pAcBac1-Mb-sfGFP WT
Purpose: Expression of sfGFP WT with Methanosarcina barkeri (Mb) Pyl-tRNA for the encoding of non-canonical amino acids at TAG codons in HEK293 cells
Depositing lab: Ryan Mehl. Depositing organization: Oregon State University. Publication: Generating Efficient Methanomethylophilus alvus Pyrrolysyl-tRNA Synthetases for Structurally Diverse Non-Canonical Amino Acids. Avila-Crump S, Hemshorn ML, Jones CM, Mbengi L, Meyer K, Griffis JA, Jana S, Petrina GE, Pagar VV, Karplus PA, Petersson EJ, Perona JJ, Mehl RA, Cooley RB. ACS Chem Biol. 2022 Dec 16;17(12):3458-3469. doi: 10.1021/acschembio.2c00639. Epub 2022 Nov 16. PubMed 36383641.
Backbone
  Vector backbone: pAcBac1
  Backbone size w/o insert (bp): 9000
  Total vector size (bp): 9795
  Vector type: Mammalian Expression
  Selectable markers: Gentamicin
Growth in bacteria
  Bacterial resistance: Ampicillin, 100 μg/mL
  Growth temperature: 30°C
  Growth strain: NEB Stable
  Copy number: High Copy
Gene/Insert 1
  Gene/Insert name: sfGFP WT
  Insert size (bp): 786
  Promoter: CMV
  Tag / fusion protein: V5-His6 (C terminal on insert)
  Cloning method: Restriction Enzyme; 5′ cloning site NheI (not destroyed); 3′ cloning site EcoRI (not destroyed)
  Sequencing primers: 5′ cgcaaatgggcggtaggcgtg
Gene/Insert 2
  Gene/Insert name: Pyl-tRNA (4 copies)
  Species: Methanosarcina barkeri / Desulfitobacterium hafniens
  Insert size (bp): 69
  Promoter: U6/H1
  Cloning method: Gateway Cloning
  Sequencing primers: 5′ gtagccgaagatgacggtttgtc
Terms and licenses: Academic/Nonprofit Terms; Industry Terms: Not Available to Industry
How to cite: pAcBac1-Mb-sfGFP WT was a gift from Ryan Mehl (Addgene plasmid # 197569 ; http://n2t.net/addgene:197569 ; RRID:Addgene_197569)
