[The description below was written by a language model from this plasmid's Addgene catalogue record and pLannotate feature annotations shown in this document.]
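Description:
pAcBac1-Mb-sfGFP WT is a mammalian expression plasmid of about 9.8 kb built on the pAcBac1 backbone, a pFastBac-style baculovirus transfer vector adapted for mammalian cells. It is used in genetic code expansion work in HEK293 cells. It replicates in E. coli from a high-copy ColE1/pUC origin under ampicillin selection and also carries an f1 origin. The payload lies between the Tn7L and Tn7R mini-transposon ends together with a gentamicin resistance gene. This arrangement normally allows Tn7 transposition of the cassette into a bacmid. A polyhedrin promoter driving VSV-G is also annotated inside the Tn7 region. That element is typically included to pseudotype baculovirus for mammalian cell transduction (BacMam), but the record describes only expression in HEK293 cells and does not state a delivery route.

The main reporter cassette uses the CMV enhancer/promoter to express wild-type superfolder GFP, which the automated annotation labels as the related oxGFP. The catalogue lists a C-terminal V5-His6 tag, although the tag is not annotated in the feature table. The coding region is followed by a WPRE and a bGH polyadenylation signal to boost transcript stability and expression. Flanking this unit are two U6/H1 promoter pairs in opposite orientations. Each promoter drives a 69-nt tRNA, giving four Pol III-transcribed copies of the pyrrolysyl tRNA, with species recorded as Methanosarcina barkeri / Desulfitobacterium hafniense, that decodes TAG amber codons. No pyrrolysyl-tRNA synthetase appears in the record, so the enzyme would presumably be supplied from a separate construct. Because the sfGFP here is listed as wild type rather than a TAG variant, the plasmid most plausibly serves as the full-expression reference against which suppression of TAG-containing reporters is compared. The record does not state this role explicitly.
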