Features (pLannotate 1.2.2; 32 found; start..end, strand, type, name):
     83..248     +  mobile_element Tn7L: mini-Tn7 element (left end of the Tn7 transposon) Tn7
    267..335     -  ncRNA          tRNA: Accession: RF00005 - tRNA
    341..435     -  promoter       H1-2O2 promoter: doxycycline-inducible variant of the human H1 RNA promoter (Henriksen et al., 2007)
    442..510     -  ncRNA          tRNA: Accession: RF00005 - tRNA
    520..760     -  promoter       U6 promoter: RNA polymerase III promoter for human U6 snRNA
    793..927     -  polyA_signal   SV40 poly(A) signal: SV40 polyadenylation signal
    950..1033    -  CDS            large T antigen (fragment): large T antigen from SV40 (simian virus 40)
   1075..2608    -  CDS            VSV-G (fragment) (sequence partly withheld): vesicular stomatitis virus G glycoprotein Indiana strain
   2667..2758    -  promoter       polyhedrin promoter: polh from Autographa californica; promoter for the baculovirus polyhedrin gene
   2853..3232    +  enhancer       CMV enhancer: human cytomegalovirus immediate early enhancer
   3233..3436    +  promoter       CMV promoter: human cytomegalovirus (CMV) immediate early promoter
   3432..3465    +  LTR            5' LTR (truncated) (fragment): truncated 5' long terminal repeat (LTR) from HIV-1
   3481..3499    +  promoter       T7 promoter: promoter for bacteriophage T7 RNA polymerase
   3528..4244    +  CDS            oxGFP: oxGFP is a basic (constitutively fluorescent) green fluorescent protein published in 2015, derived from Aequorea victoria.
   4336..4924    +  misc_feature   WPRE: woodchuck hepatitis virus posttranscriptional regulatory element
   4979..5203    +  polyA_signal   bGH poly(A) signal: bovine growth hormone polyadenylation signal
   5207..5225    +  promoter       SV40 promoter (fragment): SV40 enhancer and early promoter
   5240..5480    +  promoter       U6 promoter: RNA polymerase III promoter for human U6 snRNA
   5488..5556    +  ncRNA          tRNA: Accession: RF00005 - tRNA
   5565..5659    +  promoter       H1-2O2 promoter: doxycycline-inducible variant of the human H1 RNA promoter (Henriksen et al., 2007)
   5663..5731    +  ncRNA          tRNA: Accession: RF00005 - tRNA
   5765..5792    +  rep_origin     f1 ori (fragment): f1 bacteriophage origin of replication; arrow indicates direction of (+) strand synthesis
   5812..6171    +  CDS            YPR2_ECOLX (fragment): Protein predicted: Swiss-Prot protein existence level 4. From Escherichia coli.
   6149..6177    +  promoter       Pc promoter: intI1 (promoter lies within the coding sequence); class 1 integron promoter
   6366..6899    +  CDS            GmR: gentamycin acetyltransferase; aacC1; confers resistance to gentamycin
   6966..7190    +  mobile_element Tn7R: mini-Tn7 element (right end of the Tn7 transposon) Tn7
   7258..7309    +  misc_feature   bom (fragment): basis of mobility region from pBR322
   7495..8083    -  rep_origin     ori: high-copy-number ColE1/pMB1/pBR322/pUC origin of replication
   8254..9114    -  CDS            AmpR: β-lactamase; bla; confers resistance to ampicillin, carbenicillin, and related antibiotics
   9115..9219    -  promoter       AmpR promoter: bla
   9245..9699    -  rep_origin     f1 ori (sequence partly withheld): f1 bacteriophage origin of replication; arrow indicates direction of (+) strand synthesis
   9704..9720    -  CDS            lacZα (fragment): LacZα fragment of β-galactosidase; lacZ fragment
>Addgene plasmid #197569 | pAcBac1-Mb-sfGFP WT | addgene full sequence | sequence record 389659 | Addgene NGS Result
AAAGTAGCCGAAGATGACGGTTTGTCACATGGAGTTGGCAGGATGTTTGATTAAAAACATAACAGGAAGA
AAAATGCCCCGCTGTGGGCGGACAAAATAGTTGGGAACTGGGAGGGGTGGAAATGGAGTTTTTAAGGATT
ATTTAGGGAAGAGTGACAAAATAGATGGGAACTGGGTGTAGCGTCGTAAGCTAATACGAAAATTAAAAAT
GACAAAATAGTTTGGAACTAGATTTCACTTATCTGGTTCGGATCTCCTAGCAAAAAACGGGGGGTGCGGG
AGTTTCACCCGCCTGCACGGATTTAGAGTCCGTGTGATCTATTCGATCCACCCCCCGGTGTCTCTATCAC
TGATAGGGAACTTATAAGTCTCTATCACTGATAGGGATTTCACGTTTATGGTGATTTCCCAGAACACATA
GCGACATGCAAATATTAAAAAACGGAAACCCCGGGAATCTAACCCGGCTGAACGGATTTAGAGTCCGTTC
GATCTACATGATCAGGTTTCCGGTGTTTCGTCCTTTCCACAAGATATATAAAGCCAAGAAATCGAAATAC
TTTCAAGTTACGGTAAGCATATGATAGTCCATTTTAAAACATAATTTTAAAACTGCAAACTACCCAAGAA
ATTATTACTTTCTACGTCACGTATTTTGTACTAATATCTTTGTGTTTACAGTCAAATTAATTCTAATTAT
CTCTCTAACAGCCTTGTATCGTATATGCAAATATGAAGGAATCATGGGAAATAGGCCCTCTTCCTGCCCG
ACCTAGGCTCAAGCAGTGATCAGATCCAGACATGATAAGATACATTGATGAGTTTGGACAAACCACAACT
AGAATGCAGTGAAAAAAATGCTTTATTTGTGAAATTTGTGATGCTATTGCTTTATTTGTAACCATTATAA
GCTGCAATAAACAAGTTAACAACAACAATTGCATTCATTTTATGTTTCAGGTTCAGGGGGAGGTGTGGGA
GGTTTTTTAAAGCAAGTAAAACCTCTACAAATGTGGTATGGCTGATTATGATCCTCTAGTACTTCTCGAC
AAGCTTGGCCGGCCTGGCCTTATCACTTTCCAAGTCGGTTCATCTCTATGTCTGTATAAATCTGTCTTTT
CTTGGTGTGCTTTAATTTAATGCAAAGATGGATACCAACTCGGAGAACCAAGAATAGTCCAATGATTAAC
CCTATGATAAAGAAAAAAGAGGCAATAGAGCTTTTCCAACTACTGAACCAACCTTCTACAAGCTCGATTG
GATT
[1296 nt withheld, positions 1265-2560]
GCAATTCACCCCAATGAATAAAAAGGCTAAGTACAAAAGGCACTTCATGGTGGCGGTTTTTTAGGAGTTC
GCGCCCGATGGTGGGACGGTATGAATCATCCGGAATATTTATAGGTTTTTTTATTACAAAACTGTTACGA
AAACAGTAAAATACTTATTTATTTGCGAGATGGTTATCATTTTAATTATCTCCATGATCTATTAATATTC
CGGAGTATACGGACCGCGGCCGCAAATACCTGCAGGATCCGTTTTGCGCTGCTTCGCGATGTACGGGCCA
GATATACGCGTTGACATTGATTATTGACTAGTTATTAATAGTAATCAATTACGGGGTCATTAGTTCATAG
CCCATATATGGAGTTCCGCGTTACATAACTTACGGTAAATGGCCCGCCTGGCTGACCGCCCAACGACCCC
CGCCCATTGACGTCAATAATGACGTATGTTCCCATAGTAACGCCAATAGGGACTTTCCATTGACGTCAAT
GGGTGGAGTATTTACGGTAAACTGCCCACTTGGCAGTACATCAAGTGTATCATATGCCAAGTACGCCCCC
TATTGACGTCAATGACGGTAAATGGCCCGCCTGGCATTATGCCCAGTACATGACCTTATGGGACTTTCCT
ACTTGGCAGTACATCTACGTATTAGTCATCGCTATTACCATGGTGATGCGGTTTTGGCAGTACATCAATG
GGCGTGGATAGCGGTTTGACTCACGGGGATTTCCAAGTCTCCACCCCATTGACGTCAATGGGAGTTTGTT
TTGGCACCAAAATCAACGGGACTTTCCAAAATGTCGTAACAACTCCGCCCCATTGACGCAAATGGGCGGT
AGGCGTGTACGGTGGGAGGTCTATATAAGCAGAGCTCTCTGGCTAACTAGAGAACCCACTGCTTACTGGC
TTATCGAAATTAATACGACTCACTATAGGGAGACCCAAGCTGGCTAGCGCCGCCACCATGGTTTCTAAAG
GTGAAGAACTTTTTACTGGCGTTGTGCCGATTCTGGTGGAACTGGATGGTGATGTGAATGGCCATAAATT
TAGCGTTCGTGGCGAAGGCGAAGGTGATGCGACCAACGGTAAACTGACCCTGAAATTTATTTGCACCACC
GGTAAACTGCCGGTTCCGTGGCCGACCCTGGTGACCACCCTGACCTATGGCGTTCAGTGCTTTAGCCGCT
ATCCGGATCATATGAAACGCCATGATTTCTTTAAAAGCGCGATGCCGGAAGGCTATGTGCAGGAACGTAC
CATTAGCTTCAAAGATGATGGCACCTATAAAACCCGTGCGGAAGTTAAATTTGAAGGCGATACCCTGGTG
AACCGCATTGAACTGAAAGGTATTGATTTTAAAGAAGATGGCAACATTCTGGGTCATAAACTGGAATATA
ATTTCAACAGCCATAATGTGTATATTACCGCCGATAAACAGAAAAATGGCATCAAAGCGAACTTTAAAAT
CCGTCACAACGTGGAAGATGGTAGCGTGCAGCTGGCGGATCATTATCAGCAGAATACCCCGATTGGTGAT
GGCCCGGTGCTGCTGCCGGATAATCATTATCTGAGCACCCAGAGCGTTCTGAGCAAAGATCCGAATGAAA
AACGTGATCATATGGTGCTGCTGGAATTTGTTACCGCCGCGGGCATTACCCACGGTATGGATGAACTTTA
TAAAGGTTCTGGAAAGCCGATTCCAAATCCCCTGTTGGGACTGGATTCTACTCATCACCACCATCACCAC
TAAGAATTCAACGCGTTAAGTCGACAATCAACCTCTGGATTACAAAATTTGTGAAAGATTGACTGGTATT
CTTAACTATGTTGCTCCTTTTACGCTATGTGGATACGCTGCTTTAATGCCTTTGTATCATGCTATTGCTT
CCCGTATGGCTTTCATTTTCTCCTCCTTGTATAAATCCTGGTTGCTGTCTCTTTATGAGGAGTTGTGGCC
CGTTGTCAGGCAACGTGGCGTGGTGTGCACTGTGTTTGCTGACGCAACCCCCACTGGTTGGGGCATTGCC
ACCACCTGTCAGCTCCTTTCCGGGACTTTCGCTTTCCCCCTCCCTATTGCCACGGCGGAACTCATCGCCG
CCTGCCTTGCCCGCTGCTGGACAGGGGCTCGGCTGTTGGGCACTGACAATTCCGTGGTGTTGTCGGGGAA
ATCATCGTCCTTTCCTTGGCTGCTCGCCTGTGTTGCCACCTGGATTCTGCGCGGGACGTCCTTCTGCTAC
GTCCCTTCGGCCCTCAATCCAGCGGACCTTCCTTCCCGCGGCCTGCTGCCGGCTCTGCGGCCTCTTCCGC
GTCTTCGCCTTCGCCCTCAGACGAGTCGGATCTCCCTTTGGGCCGCCTCCCCGCGTCGACTTTAACTCGA
GTCTAGAGGGCCCGTTTAAACCCGCTGATCAGCCTCGACTGTGCCTTCTAGTTGCCAGCCATCTGTTGTT
TGCCCCTCCCCCGTGCCTTCCTTGACCCTGGAAGGTGCCACTCCCACTGTCCTTTCCTAATAAAATGAGG
AAATTGCATCGCATTGTCTGAGTAGGTGTCATTCTATTCTGGGGGGTGGGGTGGGGCAGGACAGCAAGGG
GGAGGATTGGGAAGACAATAGCAGGCATGCTGGGGATGCGGTGGGCTCTATGGCTTCTGAGGCGGAAAGA
ACCAGATCTCGGGCAGGAAGAGGGCCTATTTCCCATGATTCCTTCATATTTGCATATACGATACAAGGCT
GTTAGAGAGATAATTAGAATTAATTTGACTGTAAACACAAAGATATTAGTACAAAATACGTGACGTAGAA
AGTAATAATTTCTTGGGTAGTTTGCAGTTTTAAAATTATGTTTTAAAATGGACTATCATATGCTTACCGT
AACTTGAAAGTATTTCGATTTCTTGGCTTTATATATCTTGTGGAAAGGACGAAACACCGGAAACCTGATC
ATGTAGATCGAACGGACTCTAAATCCGTTCAGCCGGGTTAGATTCCCGGGGTTTCCGTTTTTTAATATTT
GCATGTCGCTATGTGTTCTGGGAAATCACCATAAACGTGAAATCCCTATCAGTGATAGAGACTTATAAGT
TCCCTATCAGTGATAGAGACACCGGGGGGTGGATCGAATAGATCACACGGACTCTAAATCCGTGCAGGCG
GGTGAAACTCCCGCACCCCCCGTTTTTTCAGCTGGGGCTCTAGGGGGTATCCCCACGCGCCCTGTAGCGG
CGCATTAAGCGCAAGCCCTGCCATAGCCACTACGGGTACGTAGCCAACCACTAGAACTATAGCTAGAGTC
CTGGGCGAACAAACGATGCTCGCCTTCCAGAAAACCGAGGATGCGAACCACTTCATCCGGGGTCAGCACC
ACCGGCAAGCGCCGCGACGGCCGAGGTCTACCGATCTCCTGAAGCAAGGGCAGATCCGTGCACAGCACCT
TGCCGTAGAAGAACAGCAAGGCCGCCAATGCCTGACGATGCGTGGAGACCGAAACCTTGCGCTCGTTCGC
CAGCCAGGACAGAAATGCCTCGACTTCGCTGCTGCCCAAGGTTGCCGGGTGACGCACACCGTGGAAACGG
ATGAAGGCACGAACCCAGTTGACATAAGCCTGTTCGGTTCGTAAACTGTAATGCAAGTAGCGTATGCGCT
CACGCAACTGGTCCAGAACCTTGACCGAACGCAGCGGTGGTAACGGCGCAGTGGCGGTTTTCATGGCTTG
TTATGACTGTTTTTTTGTACAGTCTATGCCTCGGGCATCCAAGCAGCAAGCGCGTTACGCCGTGGGTCGA
TGTTTGATGTTATGGAGCAGCAACGATGTTACGCAGCAGCAACGATGTTACGCAGCAGGGCAGTCGCCCT
AAAACAAAGTTAGGTGGCTCAAGTATGGGCATCATTCGCACATGTAGGCTCGGCCCTGACCAAGTCAAAT
CCATGCGGGCTGCTCTTGATCTTTTCGGTCGTGAGTTCGGAGACGTAGCCACCTACTCCCAACATCAGCC
GGACTCCGATTACCTCGGGAACTTGCTCCGTAGTAAGACATTCATCGCGCTTGCTGCCTTCGACCAAGAA
GCGGTTGTTGGCGCTCTCGCGGCTTACGTTCTGCCCAAGTTTGAGCAGCCGCGTAGTGAGATCTATATCT
ATGATCTCGCAGTCTCCGGCGAGCACCGGAGGCAGGGCATTGCCACCGCGCTCATCAATCTCCTCAAGCA
TGAGGCCAACGCGCTTGGTGCTTATGTGATCTACGTGCAAGCAGATTACGGTGACGATCCCGCAGTGGCT
CTCTATACAAAGTTGGGCATACGGGAAGAAGTGATGCACTTTGATATCGACCCAAGTACCGCCACCTAAC
AATTCGTTCAAGCCGAGATCGGCTTCCCGGCCGCGGAGTTGTTCGGTAAATTGTCACAACGCCGCGAATA
TAGTCTTTACCATGCCCTTGGCCACGCCCCTCTTTAATACGACGGGCAATTTGCACTTCAGAAAATGAAG
AGTTTGCTTTAGCCATAACAAAAGTCCAGTATGCTTTTTCACAGCATAACTGGACTGATTTCAGTTTACA
ACTATTCTGTCTAGTTTAAGACTTTATTGTCATAGTTTAGATCTATTTTGTTCAGTTTAAGACTTTATTG
TCCGCCCACACCCGCTTACGCAGGGCATCCATTTATTACTCAACCGTAACCGATTTTGCCAGGTTACGCG
GCTGGTCTATGCGGTGTGAAATACCGCACAGATGCGTAAGGAGAAAATACCGCATCAGGCGCTCTTCCGC
TTCCTCGCTCACTGACTCGCTGCGCTCGGTCGTTCGGCTGCGGCGAGCGGTATCAGCTCACTCAAAGGCG
GTAATACGGTTATCCACAGAATCAGGGGATAACGCAGGAAAGAACATGTGAGCAAAAGGCCAGCAAAAGG
CCAGGAACCGTAAAAAGGCCGCGTTGCTGGCGTTTTTCCATAGGCTCCGCCCCCCTGACGAGCATCACAA
AAATCGACGCTCAAGTCAGAGGTGGCGAAACCCGACAGGACTATAAAGATACCAGGCGTTTCCCCCTGGA
AGCTCCCTCGTGCGCTCTCCTGTTCCGACCCTGCCGCTTACCGGATACCTGTCCGCCTTTCTCCCTTCGG
GAAGCGTGGCGCTTTCTCATAGCTCACGCTGTAGGTATCTCAGTTCGGTGTAGGTCGTTCGCTCCAAGCT
GGGCTGTGTGCACGAACCCCCCGTTCAGCCCGACCGCTGCGCCTTATCCGGTAACTATCGTCTTGAGTCC
AACCCGGTAAGACACGACTTATCGCCACTGGCAGCAGCCACTGGTAACAGGATTAGCAGAGCGAGGTATG
TAGGCGGTGCTACAGAGTTCTTGAAGTGGTGGCCTAACTACGGCTACACTAGAAGAACAGTATTTGGTAT
CTGCGCTCTGCTGAAGCCAGTTACCTTCGGAAAAAGAGTTGGTAGCTCTTGATCCGGCAAACAAACCACC
GCTGGTAGCGGTGGTTTTTTTGTTTGCAAGCAGCAGATTACGCGCAGAAAAAAAGGATCTCAAGAAGATC
CTTTGATCTTTTCTACGGGGTCTGACGCTCAGTGGAACGAAAACTCACGTTAAGGGATTTTGGTCATGAG
ATTATCAAAAAGGATCTTCACCTAGATCCTTTTAAATTAAAAATGAAGTTTTAAATCAATCTAAAGTATA
TATGAGTAAACTTGGTCTGACAGTTACCAATGCTTAATCAGTGAGGCACCTATCTCAGCGATCTGTCTAT
TTCGTTCATCCATAGTTGCCTGACTCCCCGTCGTGTAGATAACTACGATACGGGAGGGCTTACCATCTGG
CCCCAGTGCTGCAATGATACCGCGAGACCCACGCTCACCGGCTCCAGATTTATCAGCAATAAACCAGCCA
GCCGGAAGGGCCGAGCGCAGAAGTGGTCCTGCAACTTTATCCGCCTCCATCCAGTCTATTAATTGTTGCC
GGGAAGCTAGAGTAAGTAGTTCGCCAGTTAATAGTTTGCGCAACGTTGTTGCCATTGCTACAGGCATCGT
GGTGTCACGCTCGTCGTTTGGTATGGCTTCATTCAGCTCCGGTTCCCAACGATCAAGGCGAGTTACATGA
TCCCCCATGTTGTGCAAAAAAGCGGTTAGCTCCTTCGGTCCTCCGATCGTTGTCAGAAGTAAGTTGGCCG
CAGTGTTATCACTCATGGTTATGGCAGCACTGCATAATTCTCTTACTGTCATGCCATCCGTAAGATGCTT
TTCTGTGACTGGTGAGTACTCAACCAAGTCATTCTGAGAATAGTGTATGCGGCGACCGAGTTGCTCTTGC
CCGGCGTCAATACGGGATAATACCGCGCCACATAGCAGAACTTTAAAAGTGCTCATCATTGGAAAACGTT
CTTCGGGGCGAAAACTCTCAAGGATCTTACCGCTGTTGAGATCCAGTTCGATGTAACCCACTCGTGCACC
CAACTGATCTTCAGCATCTTTTACTTTCACCAGCGTTTCTGGGTGAGCAAAAACAGGAAGGCAAAATGCC
GCAAAAAAGGGAATAAGGGCGACACGGAAATGTTGAATACTCATACTCTTCCTTTTTCAATATTATTGAA
GCATTTATCAGGGTTATTGTCTCATGAGCGGATACATATTTGAATGTATTTAGAAAAATAAACAAATAGG
GGTTCCGCGCACATTTCCCCGAAAAGTGCCACCTAAATTGTAAGCGTTAATATTTTGTTAAAATTCGCGT
TAAATTTTTGTTAAATCAGCTCATTTTTTAACCAATAGGCCGAAATCGGCAAAATCCCTTATAAATCAAA
AGAATAGACCGAGATAGGGT
[37 nt withheld, positions 9371-9407]
AAGAACGTGGACTCCAACGTCAAAGG
[49 nt withheld, positions 9434-9482]
T
[91 nt withheld, positions 9484-9574]
G
[124 nt withheld, positions 9576-9699]
CCCATTCGCCATTCAGGCTGCAAATAAGCGTTGATATTCAGTCAATTACAAACATTAATAACGAAGAGAT
GACAGAAAAATTTTCATTCTGTGACAGAGAA
